>Addgene plasmid #21884 | mP58.dJ1-pCDNA3 | depositor full sequence | sequence record 10065 | Author sequence
GACGGATCGGGAGATCTCCCGATCCCCTATGGTCGACTCTCAGTACAATCTGCTCTGATGCCGCATAGTT
AAGCCAGTATCTGCTCCCTGCTTGTGTGTTGGAGGTCGCTGAGTAGTGCGCGAGCAAAATTTAAGCTACA
ACAAGGCAAGGCTTGACCGACAATTGCATGAAGAATCTGCTTAGGGTTAGGCGTTTTGCGCTGCTTCGCG
ATGTACGGGCCAGATATACGCGTTGACATTGATTATTGACTAGTTATTAATAGTAATCAATTACGGGGTC
ATTAGTTCATAGCCCATATATGGAGTTCCGCGTTACATAACTTACGGTAAATGGCCCGCCTGGCTGACCG
CCCAACGACCCCCGCCCATTGACGTCAATAATGACGTATGTTCCCATAGTAACGCCAATAGGGACTTTCC
ATTGACGTCAATGGGTGGACTATTTACGGTAAACTGCCCACTTGGCAGTACATCAAGTGTATCATATGCC
AAGTACGCCCCCTATTGACGTCAATGACGGTAAATGGCCCGCCTGGCATTATGCCCAGTACATGACCTTA
TGGGACTTTCCTACTTGGCAGTACATCTACGTATTAGTCATCGCTATTACCATGGTGATGCGGTTTTGGC
AGTACATCAATGGGCGTGGATAGCGGTTTGACTCACGGGGATTTCCAAGTCTCCACCCCATTGACGTCAA
TGGGAGTTTGTTTTGGCACCAAAATCAACGGGACTTTCCAAAATGTCGTAACAACTCCGCCCCATTGACG
CAAATGGGCGGTAGGCGTGTACGGTGGGAGGTCTATATAAGCAGAGCTCTCTGGCTAACTAGAGAACCCA
CTGCTTACTGGCTTATCGAAATTAATACGACTCACTATAGGGAGACCCAAGCTTGGTACCGAGCTCGGAT
CCCCGGAATTCCCGGGATATCGTCGACCCACGCGTCCGCGAGCGAGCGAGTGGACTGGGCGCTTCGCTGC
GGGCTGTTGGCCGCGCGGGCTGCTGGGCCGCGCACCTTCCTGCTCTTCGGCTCAGGCGCCCTTGGACATG
GTGGCCCCCGGCTCGGTGGGCAGCCGGCTGGGCGCGGTGTTCCCGTTCCTGCTGGTCCTGGTGGACCTGC
AGTACGAAGGCGCTGAGTGTGGAGTAAATGCGGATGTGGAGAAGCATCTTGAATTGGGGAAGAAATTACT
CGCAGCCGGACAGCTAGCCGACGCCTTATCACAGTTTCACGCTGCAGTTGATGGTGACCCCGATAACTAT
ATCGCATACTATAGGAGAGCGACCGTCTTCTTAGCCATGGGGAAATCCAAAGCAGCCCTGCCCGACCTCA
CCAAAGTGATTGCGCTGAAGATGGACTTTACTGCCGCAAGACTACAGAGAGGTCACCTACTGCTCAAACA
AGGGAAGCTTGACGAAGCAGAAGACGATTTCAAGAAAGTGCTCAAATCTAACCCCAGTGAGCAGGAGGAG
AAGGAAGCCGAGTCTCAGCTTGTAAAAGCTGACGAGATGCAGCGGCTGCGCTCCCAAGCGCTCGACGCCT
TTGACGGTGCCGATTACACTGCTGCTATAACCTTCCTTGATAAGATTTTAGAGGTTTGTGTTTGGGATGC
AGAATTGCGTGAACTGCGAGCAGAATGCTTCATAAAGGAAGGAGAGCCCAGGAAAGCCATCAGCGACTTA
AAGGCTGCTTCAAAGCTGAAGAGTGACAACACAGAGGCGTTTTACAAAATCAGCACACTCTACTACCAGC
TAGGAGACCATGAGCTGTCTCTCAGTGAAGTTCGTGAATGTCTGAAACTTGACCAGGATCACAAGCGGTG
TTTTGCACACTATAAGCAAGTGAAGAAACTTAACAAGCTGATTGAGTCAGCTGAAGAGCTGATCCGAGAT
GGCAGATACACAGATGCAACCAGCAAATATGAATCAGTCATGAAAACAGAGCCCAGTGTTGCTGAGTACA
CAGTGCGCTCGAAGGAGAGGATCTGCCACTGCTTCTCTAAGGATGAGAAGCCCGTGGAAGCCATTAGGAT
ATGTTCTGAAGTTTTACAGATGGAGCCCGACAATGTGAATGCTCTGAAAGACCGAGCCGAGGCCTACTTA
ATAGAGGAAATGTACGATGAAGCCATTCAGGATTATGAAGCTGCTCAGGAGCACAATGAAAATGACCAGC
AGATTCGGGAAGGCTTAGAGAAAGCCCAGCGGTTACTGAAGCAGTCACAGAAACGATATCGCTAGCTCGA
GCATGCATCTAGAGGGCCCTATTCTATAGTGTCACCTAAATGCTAGAGCTCGCTGATCAGCCTCGACTGT
GCCTTCTAGTTGCCAGCCATCTGTTGTTTGCCCCTCCCCCGTGCCTTCCTTGACCCTGGAAGGTGCCACT
CCCACTGTCCTTTCCTAATAAAATGAGGAAATTGCATCGCATTGTCTGAGTAGGTGTCATTCTATTCTGG
GGGGTGGGGTGGGGCAGGACAGCAAGGGGGAGGATTGGGAAGACAATAGCAGGCATGCTGGGGATGCGGT
GGGCTCTATGGCTTCTGAGGCGGAAAGAACCAGCTGGGGCTCTAGGGGGTATCCCC
[124 nt withheld, positions 2577-2700]
C
[32 nt withheld, positions 2702-2733]
CA
[57 nt withheld, positions 2736-2792]
A
[49 nt withheld, positions 2794-2842]
CCTTTGACGTTGGAGTCCACGTTCTTT
[37 nt withheld, positions 2870-2906]
ACCCTATCTCGGTCTATTCTTTTGATTTATAAGGGATTTTGGGGATTTCGGCCTATTGGTTAAAAAATGA
GCTGATTTAACAAAAATTTAACGCGAATTAATTCTGTGGAATGTGTGTCAGTTAGGGTGTGGAAAGTCCC
CAGGCTCCCCAGGCAGGCAGAAGTATGCAAAGCATGCATCTCAATTAGTCAGCAACCAGGTGTGGAAAGT
CCCCAGGCTCCCCAGCAGGCAGAAGTATGCAAAGCATGCATCTCAATTAGTCAGCAACCATAGTCCCGCC
CCTAACTCCGCCCATCCCGCCCCTAACTCCGCCCAGTTCCGCCCATTCTCCGCCCCATGGCTGACTAATT
TTTTTTATTTATGCAGAGGCCGAGGCCGCCTCTGCCTCTGAGCTATTCCAGAAGTAGTGAGGAGGCTTTT
TTGGAGGCCTAGGCTTTTGCAAAAAGCTCCCGGGAGCTTGTATATCCATTTTCGGATCTGATCAAGAGAC
AGGATGAGGATCGTTTCGCATGATTGAACAAGATGGATTGCACGCAGGTTCTCCGGCCGCTTGGGTGGAG
AGGCTATTCGGCTATGACTGGGCACAACAGACAATCGGCTGCTCTGATGCCGCCGTGTTCCGGCTGTCAG
CGCAGGGGCGCCCGGTTCTTTTTGTCAAGACCGACCTGTCCGGTGCCCTGAATGAACTGCAGGACGAGGC
AGCGCGGCTATCGTGGCTGGCCACGACGGGCGTTCCTTGCGCAGCTGTGCTCGACGTTGTCACTGAAGCG
GGAAGGGACTGGCTGCTATTGGGCGAAGTGCCGGGGCAGGATCTCCTGTCATCTCACCTTGCTCCTGCCG
AGAAAGTATCCATCATGGCTGATGCAATGCGGCGGCTGCATACGCTTGATCCGGCTACCTGCCCATTCGA
CCACCAAGCGAAACATCGCATCGAGCGAGCACGTACTCGGATGGAAGCCGGTCTTGTCGATCAGGATGAT
CTGGACGAAGAGCATCAGGGGCTCGCGCCAGCCGAACTGTTCGCCAGGCTCAAGGCGCGCATGCCCGACG
GCGAGGATCTCGTCGTGACCCATGGCGATGCCTGCTTGCCGAATATCATGGTGGAAAATGGCCGCTTTTC
TGGATTCATCGACTGTGGCCGGCTGGGTGTGGCGGACCGCTATCAGGACATAGCGTTGGCTACCCGTGAT
ATTGCTGAAGAGCTTGGCGGCGAATGGGCTGACCGCTTCCTCGTGCTTTACGGTATCGCCGCTCCCGATT
CGCAGCGCATCGCCTTCTATCGCCTTCTTGACGAGTTCTTCTGAGCGGGACTCTGGGGTTCGAAATGACC
GACCAAGCGACGCCCAACCTGCCATCACGAGATTTCGATTCCACCGCCGCCTTCTATGAAAGGTTGGGCT
TCGGAATCGTTTTCCGGGACGCCGGCTGGATGATCCTCCAGCGCGGGGATCTCATGCTGGAGTTCTTCGC
CCACCCCAACTTGTTTATTGCAGCTTATAATGGTTACAAATAAAGCAATAGCATCACAAATTTCACAAAT
AAAGCATTTTTTTCACTGCATTCTAGTTGTGGTTTGTCCAAACTCATCAATGTATCTTATCATGTCTGTA
TACCGTCGACCTCTAGCTAGAGCTTGGCGTAATCATGGTCATAGCTGTTTCCTGTGTGAAATTGTTATCC
GCTCACAATTCCACACAACATACGAGCCGGAAGCATAAAGTGTAAAGCCTGGGGTGCCTAATGAGTGAGC
TAACTCACATTAATTGCGTTGCGCTCACTGCCCGCTTTCCAGTCGGGAAACCTGTCGTGCCAGCTGCATT
AATGAATCGGCCAACGCGCGGGGAGAGGCGGTTTGCGTATTGGGCGCTCTTCCGCTTCCTCGCTCACTGA
CTCGCTGCGCTCGGTCGTTCGGCTGCGGCGAGCGGTATCAGCTCACTCAAAGGCGGTAATACGGTTATCC
ACAGAATCAGGGGATAACGCAGGAAAGAACATGTGAGCAAAAGGCCAGCAAAAGGCCAGGAACCGTAAAA
AGGCCGCGTTGCTGGCGTTTTTCCATAGGCTCCGCCCCCCTGACGAGCATCACAAAAATCGACGCTCAAG
TCAGAGGTGGCGAAACCCGACAGGACTATAAAGATACCAGGCGTTTCCCCCTGGAAGCTCCCTCGTGCGC
TCTCCTGTTCCGACCCTGCCGCTTACCGGATACCTGTCCGCCTTTCTCCCTTCGGGAAGCGTGGCGCTTT
CTCAATGCTCACGCTGTAGGTATCTCAGTTCGGTGTAGGTCGTTCGCTCCAAGCTGGGCTGTGTGCACGA
ACCCCCCGTTCAGCCCGACCGCTGCGCCTTATCCGGTAACTATCGTCTTGAGTCCAACCCGGTAAGACAC
GACTTATCGCCACTGGCAGCAGCCACTGGTAACAGGATTAGCAGAGCGAGGTATGTAGGCGGTGCTACAG
AGTTCTTGAAGTGGTGGCCTAACTACGGCTACACTAGAAGGACAGTATTTGGTATCTGCGCTCTGCTGAA
GCCAGTTACCTTCGGAAAAAGAGTTGGTAGCTCTTGATCCGGCAAACAAACCACCGCTGGTAGCGGTGGT
TTTTTTGTTTGCAAGCAGCAGATTACGCGCAGAAAAAAAGGATCTCAAGAAGATCCTTTGATCTTTTCTA
CGGGGTCTGACGCTCAGTGGAACGAAAACTCACGTTAAGGGATTTTGGTCATGAGATTATCAAAAAGGAT
CTTCACCTAGATCCTTTTAAATTAAAAATGAAGTTTTAAATCAATCTAAAGTATATATGAGTAAACTTGG
TCTGACAGTTACCAATGCTTAATCAGTGAGGCACCTATCTCAGCGATCTGTCTATTTCGTTCATCCATAG
TTGCCTGACTCCCCGTCGTGTAGATAACTACGATACGGGAGGGCTTACCATCTGGCCCCAGTGCTGCAAT
GATACCGCGAGACCCACGCTCACCGGCTCCAGATTTATCAGCAATAAACCAGCCAGCCGGAAGGGCCGAG
CGCAGAAGTGGTCCTGCAACTTTATCCGCCTCCATCCAGTCTATTAATTGTTGCCGGGAAGCTAGAGTAA
GTAGTTCGCCAGTTAATAGTTTGCGCAACGTTGTTGCCATTGCTACAGGCATCGTGGTGTCACGCTCGTC
GTTTGGTATGGCTTCATTCAGCTCCGGTTCCCAACGATCAAGGCGAGTTACATGATCCCCCATGTTGTGC
AAAAAAGCGGTTAGCTCCTTCGGTCCTCCGATCGTTGTCAGAAGTAAGTTGGCCGCAGTGTTATCACTCA
TGGTTATGGCAGCACTGCATAATTCTCTTACTGTCATGCCATCCGTAAGATGCTTTTCTGTGACTGGTGA
GTACTCAACCAAGTCATTCTGAGAATAGTGTATGCGGCGACCGAGTTGCTCTTGCCCGGCGTCAATACGG
GATAATACCGCGCCACATAGCAGAACTTTAAAAGTGCTCATCATTGGAAAACGTTCTTCGGGGCGAAAAC
TCTCAAGGATCTTACCGCTGTTGAGATCCAGTTCGATGTAACCCACTCGTGCACCCAACTGATCTTCAGC
ATCTTTTACTTTCACCAGCGTTTCTGGGTGAGCAAAAACAGGAAGGCAAAATGCCGCAAAAAAGGGAATA
AGGGCGACACGGAAATGTTGAATACTCATACTCTTCCTTTTTCAATATTATTGAAGCATTTATCAGGGTT
ATTGTCTCATGAGCGGATACATATTTGAATGTATTTAGAAAAATAAACAAATAGGGGTTCCGCGCACATT
TCCCCGAAAAGTGCCACCTGACGTC
Features (pLannotate 1.2.2; 21 found; start..end, strand, type, name):
     36..80      -  misc_feature   bom (fragment): basis of mobility region from pBR322
    235..614     +  enhancer       CMV enhancer: human cytomegalovirus immediate early enhancer
    615..818     +  promoter       CMV promoter: human cytomegalovirus (CMV) immediate early promoter
    814..847     +  LTR            5' LTR (truncated) (fragment): truncated 5' long terminal repeat (LTR) from HIV-1
    863..881     +  promoter       T7 promoter: promoter for bacteriophage T7 RNA polymerase
   1048..2226    +  CDS            Dnajc3 (fragment): DNJC3_MOUSE - Also known as P58ipk. Experimental evidence at protein level: Swiss-Prot protein existence level 1. Involved in the unfolded protein response (UPR) during endoplasmic reticulum (ER) stress. Acts as a negative regulator of the EIF2AK4/GCN2 kinase activity by preventing the phosphorylation of eIF- 2-alpha at 'Ser-52' and hence attenuating general protein synthesis under ER stress, hypothermic and amino acid starving stress conditions (PubMed:25329545). Co-chaperone of HSPA8/HSC70, it stimulates its ATPase activity. May inhibit both the autophosphorylation of EIF2AK2/PKR and the abi
   2263..2281    -  promoter       SP6 promoter: promoter for bacteriophage SP6 RNA polymerase
   2307..2531    +  polyA_signal   bGH poly(A) signal: bovine growth hormone polyadenylation signal
   2535..2556    +  promoter       SV40 promoter (fragment): SV40 enhancer and early promoter
   2577..3005    +  rep_origin     f1 ori (sequence partly withheld): f1 bacteriophage origin of replication; arrow indicates direction of (+) strand synthesis
   3019..3349    +  promoter       SV40 promoter: SV40 enhancer and early promoter
   3416..4207    +  CDS            neo: KKA2_KLEPN - Also known as kan, nptII. Experimental evidence at protein level: Swiss-Prot protein existence level 1. Resistance to kanamycin, neomycin, paromomycin, ribostamycin, butirosin and gentamicin B. From Klebsiella pneumoniae.
   4231..4389    +  CDS            ble (fragment): BLE_KLEPN - Experimental evidence at protein level: Swiss-Prot protein existence level 1. Binding protein with a strong affinity to the bleomycin family of antibiotics. Binds to CL990; an antimitotic-antibiotic compound. From Klebsiella pneumoniae.
   4384..4505    +  polyA_signal   SV40 poly(A) signal: SV40 polyadenylation signal
   4578..4594    -  protein_bind   lac operator: The lac repressor binds to the lac operator to inhibit transcription in E. coli. This inhibition can be relieved by adding lactose or isopropyl-β-D-thiogalactopyranoside (IPTG). lac repressor encoded by lacI
   4602..4632    -  promoter       lac promoter: promoter for the E. coli lac operon
   4647..4668    -  protein_bind   CAP binding site: CAP binding activates transcription in the presence of cAMP. E. coli catabolite activator protein
   4681..4773    -  CDS            lacI (fragment): lac repressor; lacI; The lac repressor binds to the lac operator to inhibit transcription in E. coli. This inhibition can be relieved by adding lactose or isopropyl-β-D-thiogalactopyranoside (IPTG).
   4956..5544    -  rep_origin     ori: high-copy-number ColE1/pMB1/pBR322/pUC origin of replication
   5715..6575    -  CDS            AmpR: β-lactamase; bla; confers resistance to ampicillin, carbenicillin, and related antibiotics
   6576..6680    -  promoter       AmpR promoter: bla
