[The description below was written by a language model from this plasmid's Addgene catalogue record and pLannotate feature annotations shown in this document.]
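Description:
mP58.dJ1-pCDNA3 is a mammalian expression plasmid built on the Invitrogen pcDNA3 backbone, carrying a truncated mouse P58 (P58IPK, gene Dnajc3) coding sequence from which the C-terminal DnaJ (J) domain has been deleted. The roughly 1.3 kb insert was cloned between BamHI and XhoI sites, both preserved, giving a plasmid of about 6.7 kb. In bacteria it is maintained at high copy through a ColE1/pUC-type origin and selected with ampicillin via the β-lactamase gene. An f1 origin is also present, which allows single-stranded DNA production.

Expression in mammalian cells is driven by the human cytomegalovirus immediate-early enhancer and promoter, with transcripts terminated by the bovine growth hormone polyadenylation signal. T7 and SP6 phage promoters flank the insert in opposing orientations and can be used for in vitro transcription of either strand. The annotation recognises the insert as a partial Dnajc3 open reading frame, consistent with the recorded deletion; no epitope tag or reporter is annotated. A separate SV40 early promoter–neo–SV40 poly(A) cassette confers G418 resistance for selecting stable transfectants. Short annotated fragments, such as the HIV-1 LTR, ble, lacI and lac promoter pieces, appear to be backbone remnants or homology hits rather than functional elements.

P58IPK is a co-chaperone involved in the unfolded protein response during endoplasmic reticulum stress, and J domains generally mediate stimulation of Hsp70-family ATPase activity. This deletion mutant is therefore suited to testing whether P58 functions depend on its J domain, in the context of the associated work on cotranslocational degradation protecting the stressed ER from protein overload.
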