Addgene plasmid #21884: mP58.dJ1-pCDNA3
Depositing lab: David Ron. Depositing organization: NYU Grossman School of Medicine. Publication: Cotranslocational degradation protects the stressed endoplasmic reticulum from protein overload. Oyadomari S, Yun C, Fisher EA, Kreglinger N, Kreibich G, Oyadomari M, Harding HP, Goodman AG, Harant H, Garrison JL, Taunton J, Katze MG, Ron D. Cell. 2006 Aug 25. 126(4):727-39. 10.1016/j.cell.2006.06.051 PubMed 16923392.
Backbone
  Vector backbone: pcDNA3
  Backbone manufacturer: Invitrogen
  Backbone size w/o insert (bp): 5446
  Vector type: Mammalian Expression
  Selectable markers: Neomycin (select with G418)
Growth in bacteria
  Bacterial resistance: Ampicillin, 100 μg/mL
  Growth temperature: 37°C
  Growth strain: DH5alpha
  Copy number: High Copy
Gene/Insert
  Gene/Insert name: P58
  Species: M. musculus (mouse)
  Insert size (bp): 1329
  Mutation: DnaJ domain deleted from C-term
  Entrez Gene: Dnajc3 (a.k.a. AA408985, AU067833, Dnaj, Dnajc, Dnajc3a, Dnajc3b, P, Prkri, mp5, mp58, p58, p58IPK)
  Cloning method: Restriction Enzyme; 5′ cloning site BamHI (not destroyed); 3′ cloning site XhoI (not destroyed)
  Sequencing primers: 5′ CMV-F; 3′ BGH-rev
Terms and licenses: Academic/Nonprofit Terms; Industry Terms: Not Available to Industry
How to cite: mP58.dJ1-pCDNA3 was a gift from David Ron (Addgene plasmid # 21884 ; http://n2t.net/addgene:21884 ; RRID:Addgene_21884)
