>Addgene plasmid #21884 | mP58.dJ1-pCDNA3 | addgene partial sequence | sequence record 27681 | 21884 with BGH-rev
ATAGAATAGGGCCCTCTAGATGCATGCTCGAGCTAGCGATATCGTTTCTGTGACTGCTTCAGTAACCGCT
GGGCTTTCTCTAAGCCTTCCCGAATCTGCTGGTCATTTTCATTGTGCTCCTGAGCAGCTTCATAATCCTG
AATGGCTTCATCGTACATTTCCTCTATTAAGTAGGCCTCGGCTCGGTCTTTCAGAGCATTCACATTGTCG
GGCTCCATCTGTAAAACTTCAGAACATATCCTAATGGCTTCCACGGGCTTCTCATCCTTAGAGAAGCAGT
GGCAGATCCTCTCCTTCGAGCGCACTGTGTACTCAGCAACACTGGGCTCTGTTTTCATGACTGATTCATA
TTTGCTGGTTGCATCTGTGTATCTGCCATCTCGGATCAGCTCTTCAGCTGACTCAATCAGCTTGTTAAGT
TTCTTCACTTGCTTATAGTGTGCAAAACACCGCTTGTGATCCTGGTCAAGTTTCAGACATTCACGAACTT
CACTGAGAGACAGCTCATGGTCTCCTAGCTGGTAGTAGAGTGTGCTGATTTTGTAAAACGCCTCTGTGTT
GTCACTCTTCAGCTTTGAAGCAGCCTTTAAGTCGCT
